Addgene plasmid #241785: pDS_P(dsCsgA)-dsCsgA-Mfp3-S
Purpose: pBBR1MCS replicative vector for increasing biofilm attachment
Depositing lab: Marc Güell. Depositing organization: Universitat Pompeu Fabra. Publication: Engineered Marine Biofilms for Ocean Environment Monitoring. Nevot G, Pol Cros M, Toloza L, Campama-Sanz N, Artigues-Lleixa M, Aguilera L, Guell M. ACS Synth Biol. 2025 Jun 22. doi: 10.1021/acssynbio.5c00192. PubMed 40545707.
Backbone
  Vector backbone: pBBR1MCS
  Vector type: Bacterial Expression, Synthetic Biology
Growth in bacteria
  Bacterial resistance: Chloramphenicol, 25 μg/mL
  Growth temperature: 37°C
  Growth strain: DH5alpha
  Copy number: Unknown
Gene/Insert
  Gene/Insert name: dsCsgA-Mfp3-S
  Species: Dinoroseobacter Shibae
  Mutation: WT
  Cloning method: Gibson Cloning
Terms and licenses: Academic/Nonprofit Terms; Industry Terms: Not Available to Industry
How to cite: pDS_P(dsCsgA)-dsCsgA-Mfp3-S was a gift from Marc Güell (Addgene plasmid # 241785 ; http://n2t.net/addgene:241785 ; RRID:Addgene_241785)
