[The description below was written by a language model from this plasmid's Addgene catalogue record and pLannotate feature annotations shown in this document.]
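Description:
pDS_P(dsCsgA)-dsCsgA-Mfp3-S is a 5.6 kb broad-host-range bacterial expression plasmid built on the pBBR1MCS backbone and described as a replicative vector for increasing biofilm attachment. It replicates through the pBBR1 oriV together with the plasmid-encoded pBBR1 Rep protein, a system from Bordetella bronchiseptica that functions in many Gram-negative hosts. This makes it suited to use outside E. coli, although it is propagated in DH5alpha for cloning. Selection is by chloramphenicol, provided by a chloramphenicol acetyltransferase gene under the cat promoter. Copy number is not recorded.

The insert, assembled by Gibson cloning, is dsCsgA-Mfp3-S, listed as wild type with Dinoroseobacter shibae as the source species. The name suggests a fusion of a D. shibae CsgA (curli-type amyloid fibre subunit) to Mfp3-S, by its name presumably a mussel foot adhesive protein variant, driven by the native dsCsgA promoter. The record does not spell out this architecture, and the automated annotation does not label the insert or its promoter. They presumably lie in the unannotated stretch spanning the plasmid origin, between the His tag and the RBS on the reverse strand. Flanking that region, the feature table detects a T7 promoter, lac operator and T7 gene 10 ribosome binding site upstream, and a polyhistidine tag, a short solubility-tag fragment and a T7 terminator downstream. How far these elements contribute to expression alongside the native promoter is not stated. Small fragments of lacI, tnpA, TcR, CmR and an M13 origin appear to be non-functional backbone remnants. The associated work concerns engineered marine biofilms for ocean environment monitoring, consistent with displaying an adhesive fusion to strengthen surface attachment.
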