Features (pLannotate 1.2.2; 16 found; start..end, strand, type, name):
    915..937     -  RBS            RBS: efficient ribosome binding site from bacteriophage T7 gene 10 (Olins and Rangwala, 1989)
    952..976     -  protein_bind   lac operator: The lac repressor binds to the lac operator to inhibit transcription in E. coli. This inhibition can be relieved by adding lactose or isopropyl-β-D-thiogalactopyranoside (IPTG). lac repressor encoded by lacI
    977..995     -  promoter       T7 promoter: promoter for bacteriophage T7 RNA polymerase
   1039..1060    -  protein_bind   CAP binding site: CAP binding activates transcription in the presence of cAMP. E. coli catabolite activator protein
   1073..1165    -  CDS            lacI (fragment): lac repressor; lacI; The lac repressor binds to the lac operator to inhibit transcription in E. coli. This inhibition can be relieved by adding lactose or isopropyl-β-D-thiogalactopyranoside (IPTG).
   1176..1806    -  CDS            CmR (fragment): chloramphenicol acetyltransferase; cat; confers resistance to chloramphenicol
   1807..1909    -  promoter       cat promoter: promoter of the E. coli cat gene encoding chloramphenicol acetyltransferase
   2049..2201    -  CDS            tnpA (fragment): TN5P_ECOLX - Also known as tnp. Experimental evidence at protein level: Swiss-Prot protein existence level 1. Mediates transposition of transposon Tn5 by a 'cut and paste' mechanism. First, the monomeric transposase binds the 19 bp inverted DNA repeats flanking the transposon. Then, dimerization of the DNA- bound transposase creates a synaptic DNA complex. After nicking of the first DNA strand, excision of the transposon proceeds through a series of intermediates. The transposase then mediates the insertion of the transposon at a new site by strand transfer. The activity of the wild- type tran
   3365..4136    +  rep_origin     pBBR1 oriV: replication origin of the broad-host-range plasmid pBBR1 from Bordetella bronchiseptica; requires the pBBR1 Rep protein for replication
   4137..4799    +  CDS            pBBR1 Rep: replication protein for the broad-host-range plasmid pBBR1 from Bordetella bronchiseptica
   4860..4929    +  CDS            TcR (fragment): tetracycline efflux protein; tet; confers resistance to tetracycline
   5259..5290    -  CDS            CmR (fragment): chloramphenicol acetyltransferase confers resistance to chloramphenicol
   5290..5343    +  rep_origin     M13 ori (fragment): M13 bacteriophage origin of replication; arrow indicates direction of (+) strand synthesis
   5366..5413    -  terminator     T7 terminator: transcription terminator for bacteriophage T7 RNA polymerase
   5421..5470    -  CDS            SET1 (fragment): solubility-enhancement tag derived from T7 phage gene 10B
   5486..5506    -  CDS            7xHis: 6xHis affinity tag
>Addgene plasmid #241785 | pDS_P(dsCsgA)-dsCsgA-Mfp3-S | addgene full sequence | sequence record 488487 | Addgene NGS Result
ACTGCCACCGCCACCGCTACCGCCACCGCCCCAGGGCACCTCCTTGCCGGCCCAGTCGAAAAATCCGCCG
GTCTGCGCGGCGGTGACGCCGTCCATGACCCGCACGAGGTTGGCCGCGGCCTCCGCGGGTGCCACGGCGG
GGTGTCGTCCGAGGTATTTCGCGGTGAACGGCGTGGCGACCGTGCCGGGATGCAGAGCAATGACGGCCGC
CTGCTTGTGGGTGCGGGAAATCTCGATCGCCGCCGTATGGACGATCTGGTTCACCGCAGCCTTGGCGGCC
CGGTAACTGTACCAACCGCCGAGCCGGTTGTCGCCGATCGAACCGACCCGCGCCGACAGCACGGCGAAGA
CGCAGGGGGTATCCTTGGGCAACAGCCGCTGCGCGTGCCGAAGCACCAGTGCCGGCCCCATCGCATTCAG
GGCGAACTGATCCAGGAGACCCTGCGGCGAGAGGTCGCGCAGGGACTTTTCCGGTGCCGCCCCGCCGATC
TCGAGCGCGCCGGTGGCGACCACGACCCGCGCGAAAGGACCCTCCAGACGGCTCAGATGGGCGTTGACCG
AGTCCTCGTCCGTGATGTCGAACCCGTCGACGCTCCGCGACAGGCCCTTGATTTCGTGTGTTTTTGTTAG
CTCCGCAACCAGCGCGGCACCAATGCCGCCGGAACTGCCGAGCACGAGGGCGCGAGGGGCCATGGCTTCT
CTCCTTCACAGGAGGGTGACACTTAGGTCGCAGCGGCAATCTGCCGAGGCTTTTTATTAACCTTTTCGCG
GTAGCGTTTTTGCAAGGCTGAGGGAGGCGACATAGAGTGAGTTTGACCTATGACCAGACTGCTATTGGCC
GCGCTTTTGACCGCGCTGCTCGGGGGCCCGGCCTCCGCGATTGAACTGCACCTGCTGCGGAGCTCATATG
TATATCTCCTTCTTAAAGTTAAACAAAATTATTTCTAGAGGGGAATTGTTATCCGCTCACAATTCCCCTA
TAGTGAGTCGTATTAATTTCGCGGGATCGAGATCAATTCCGCGAGCCTGGGGTGCCTAATGAGTGAGCTA
ACTCACATTAATTGCGTTGCGCTCACTGCCCGCTTTCCAGTCGGGAAACCTGTCGTGCCAGCTGCATTAA
TGAATCGGCCAACGCGCGGGGAGAGGCGGTTTGCGTATTGGGCGCATGCATAAAAACTGTTGTAATTCAT
TAAGCATTCTGCCGACATGGAAGCCATCACAAACGGCATGATGAACCTGAATCGCCAGCGGCATCAGCAC
CTTGTCGCCTTGCGTATAATATTTGCCCATGGTGAAAACGGGGGCGAAGAAGTTGTCCATATTGGCCACG
TTTAAATCAAAACTGGTGAAACTCACCCAGGGATTGGCTGAGACGAAAAACATATTCTCAATAAACCCTT
TAGGGAAATAGGCCAGGTTTTCACCGTAACACGCCACATCTTGCGAATATATGTGTAGAAACTGCCGGAA
ATCGTCGTGGTATTCACTCCAGAGCGATGAAAACGTTTCAGTTTGCTCATGGAAAACGGTGTAACAAGGG
TGAACACTATCCCATATCACCAGCTCACCGTCTTTCATTGCCATACGGAATTCCGGATGAGCATTCATCA
GGCGGGCAAGAATGTGAATAAAGGCCGGATAAAACTTGTGCTTATTTTTCTTTACGGTCTTTAAAAAGGC
CGTAATATCCAGCTGAACGGTCTGGTTATAGGTACATTGAGCAACTGACTGAAATGCCTCAAAATGTTCT
TTACGATGCCATTGGGATATATCAACGGTGGTATATCCAGTGATTTTTTTCTCCATTTTAGCTTCCTTAG
CTCCTGAAAATCTCGATAACTCAAAAAATACGCCCGGTAGTGATCTTATTTCATTATGGTGAAAGTTGGA
ACCTCTTACGTGCCGATCAACGTCTCATTTTCGCCAAAAGTTGGCCCAGGGCTTCCCGGTATCAACAGGG
ACACCAGGATTTATTTATTCTGCGAAGTGATCTTCCGTCACAGGTATTTATTCGAAGACGAAAGGGCCTC
GTGATACGCCTATTTTTATAGGTTAATGATCGCCATGTAAGCCCACTGCAAGCTACCTGCTTTCTCTTTG
CGCTTGCGTTTTCCCTTGTCCAGATAGCCCAGTAGCTGACATTCATCCCAGGTGGCACTTTTCGGGGAAA
TGTGCGCGCCCGCGTTCCTGCTGGCGCTGGGCCTGTTTCTGGCGCTGGACTTCCCGCTGTTCCGTCAGCA
GCTTTTCGCCCACGGCCTTGATGATCGCGGCGGCCTTGGCCTGCATATCCCGATTCAACGGCCCCAGGGC
GTCCAGAACGGGCTTCAGGCGCTCCCGAAGGTCTCGGGCCGTCTCTTGGGCTTGATCGGCCTTCTTGCGC
ATCTCACGCGCTCCTGCGGCGGCCTGTAGGGCAGGCTCATACCCCTGCCGAACCGCTTTTGTCAGCCGGT
CGGCCACGGCTTCCGGCGTCTCAACGCGCTTTGAGATTCCCAGCTTTTCGGCCAATCCCTGCGGTGCATA
GGCGCGTGGCTCGACCGCTTGCGGGCTGATGGTGACGTGGCCCACTGGTGGCCGCTCCAGGGCCTCGTAG
AACGCCTGAATGCGCGTGTGACGTGCCTTGCTGCCCTCGATGCCCCGTTGCAGCCCTAGATCGGCCACAG
CGGCCGCAAACGTGGTCTGGTCGCGGGTCATCTGCGCTTTGTTGCCGATGAACTCCTTGGCCGACAGCCT
GCCGTCCTGCGTCAGCGGCACCACGAACGCGGTCATGTGCGGGCTGGTTTCGTCACGGTGGATGCTGGCC
GTCACGATGCGATCCGCCCCGTACTTGTCCGCCAGCCACTTGTGCGCCTTCTCGAAGAACGCCGCCTGCT
GTTCTTGGCTGGCCGACTTCCACCATTCCGGGCTGGCCGTCATGACGTACTCGACCGCCAACACAGCGTC
CTTGCGCCGCTTCTCTGGCAGCAACTCGCGCAGTCGGCCCATCGCTTCATCGGTGCTGCTGGCCGCCCAG
TGCTCGTTCTCTGGCGTCCTGCTGGCGTCAGCGTTGGGCGTCTCGCGCTCGCGGTAGGCGTGCTTGAGAC
TGGCCGCCACGTTGCCCATTTTCGCCAGCTTCTTGCATCGCATGATCGCGTATGCCGCCATGCCTGCCCC
TCCCTTTTGGTGTCCAACCGGCTCGACGGGGGCAGCGCAAGGCGGTGCCTCCGGCGGGCCACTCAATGCT
TGAGTATACTCACTAGACTTTGCTTCGCAAAGTCGTGACCGCCTACGGCGGCTGCGGCGCCCTACGGGCT
TGCTCTCCGGGCTTCGCCCTGCGCGGTCGCTGCGCTCCCTTGCCAGCCCGTGGATATGTGGACGATGGCC
GCGAGCGGCCACCGGCTGGCTCGCTTCGCTCGGCCCGTGGACAACCCTGCTGGACAAGCTGATGGACAGG
CTGCGCCTGCCCACGAGCTTGACCACAGGGATTGCCCACCGGCTACCCAGCCTTCGACCACATACCCACC
GGCTCCAACTGCGCGGCCTGCGGCCTTGCCCCATCAATTTTTTTAATTTTCTCTGGGGAAAAGCCTCCGG
CCTGCGGCCTGCGCGCTTCGCTTGCCGGTTGGACACCAAGTGGAAGGCGGGTCAAGGCTCGCGCAGCGAC
CGCGCAGCGGCTTGGCCTTGACGCGCCTGGAACGACCCAAGCCTATGCGAGTGGGGGCAGTCGAAGGGCG
AAGCCCGCCCGCCTGCCCCCCGAGCCTCACGGCGGCGAGTGCGGGGGTTCCAAGGGGGCAGCGCCACCTT
GGGCAAGGCCGAAGGCCGCGCAGTCGATCAACAAGCCCCGGAGGGGCCACTTTTTGCCGGAGGGGGAGCC
GCGCCGAAGGCGTGGGGGAACCCCGCAGGGGTGCCCTTCTTTGGGCACCAAAGAACTAGATATAGGGCGA
AATGCGAAAGACTTAAAAATCAACAACTTAAAAAAGGGGGGTACGCAACAGCTCATTGCGGCACCCCCCG
CAATAGCTCATTGCGTAGGTTAAAGAAAATCTGTAATTGACTGCCACTTTTACGCAACGCATAATTGTTG
TCGCGCTGCCGAAAAGTTGCAGCTGATTGCGCATGGTGCCGCAACCGTGCGGCACCCCTACCGCATGGAG
ATAAGCATGGCCACGCAGTCCAGAGAAATCGGCATTCAAGCCAAGAACAAGCCCGGTCACTGGGTGCAAA
CGGAACGCAAAGCGCATGAGGCGTGGGCCGGGCTTATTGCGAGGAAACCCACGGCGGCAATGCTGCTGCA
TCACCTCGTGGCGCAGATGGGCCACCAGAACGCCGTGGTGGTCAGCCAGAAGACACTTTCCAAGCTCATC
GGACGTTCTTTGCGGACGGTCCAATACGCAGTCAAGGACTTGGTGGCCGAGCGCTGGATCTCCGTCGTGA
AGCTCAACGGCCCCGGCACCGTGTCGGCCTACGTGGTCAATGACCGCGTGGCGTGGGGCCAGCCCCGCGA
CCAGTTGCGCCTGTCGGTGTTCAGTGCCGCCGTGGTGGTTGATCACGACGACCAGGACGAATCGCTGTTG
GGGCATGGCGACCTGCGCCGCATCCCGACCCTGTATCCGGGCGAGCAGCAACTACCGACCGGCCCCGGCG
AGGAGCCGCCCAGCCAGCCCGGCATTCCGGGCATGGAACCAGACCTGCCAGCCTTGATCGAAACGGAGGA
ATGGGAACGGCGCGGGCAGCAGCGCCTGCCGATGCCCGATGAGCCGTGTTTTCTGGACGATGGCGAGCCG
TTGGAGCCGCCGACACGGGTCACGCTGCCGCGCCGGTAGCACTTGGGTTGCGCAGCAACCCGTAAGTGCG
CTGTTCCAGACTATCGGCTGTAGCCGCCTCGCCGCCCTATACCTTGTCTGCCTCCCCGCGTTGCGTCGCG
GTGCATGGAGCCGGGCCACCTCGACCTGAATGGAAGCCGGCGGCACCTCGCTAACGGATTCACCGTTTTT
ATCAGGCTCTGGGAGGCAGAATAAATGATCATATCGTCAATTATTACCTCCACGGGGAGAGCCTGAGCAA
ACTGGCCTCAGGCATTTGAGAAGCACACGGTCACACTGCTTCCGGTAGTCAATAAACCGGTAAACCAGCA
ATAGACATAAGCGGCTATTTAACGACCCTGCCCTGAACCGACGACCGGGTCGAATTTGCTTTCGAATTTC
TGCCATTCATCCGCTTATTATCACTTATTCAGGCGTAGCAACCAGGCGTTTAAGGGCACCAATAACTGCC
TTAAAAAAATTACGCCCCGCCCTGCCACTCATCGCAGTACGGCCTATTGGTTAAAAAATGAGCTGATTTA
ACAAAAATTTAACGCGAATTTTACGGATATAGTTCCTCCTTTCAGCAAAAAACCCCTCAAGACCCGTTTA
GAGGCCCCAAGGGGTTATGCTAGTTATTGCTCAGCGGTGGCAGCAGCCAACTCAGCTTCCTTTCGGGCTT
TGTTAGCAGCCGGATCTCACTATTAATGGTGATGGTGATGGTGATGGTAGCCGCCCCAGGGGCCGTTGTT
CCACCCCTTGTTCCAGCCATACCGGCCATGGTAGCCGTTATAGCCGTTGTAGCCGTAGTAGCCATTATTG
TACGGCCACGGCGCGTTATAGCCCAGGTCGTATCCGTAGCCCCC
